>Addgene plasmid | AAV-EF1A-DIO-PSD95.FingR-eGFP-CCR5TC | analyzer sequence | sequence record 241728
CCTGCAGGCAGCTGCGCGCTCGCTCGCTCACTGAGGCCGCCCGGGCAAAGCCCGGGCGTCGGGCGACCTT
TGGTCGCCCGGCCTCAGTGAGCGAGCGAGCGCGCAGAGAGGGAGTGGCCAACTCCATCACTAGGGGTTCC
TGCGGCCGCACGCGTGTCATCCTCATCGAATTCCGTGAGGCTCCGGTGCCCGTCAGTGGGCAGAGCGCAC
ATCGCCCACAGTCCCCGAGAAGTTGGGGGGAGGGGTCGGCAATTGAACCGGTGCCTAGAGAAGGTGGCGC
GGGGTAAACTGGGAAAGTGATGTCGTGTACTGGCTCCGCCTTTTTCCCGAGGGTGGGGGAGAACCGTATA
TAAGTGCAGTAGTCGCCGTGAACGTTCTTTTTCGCAACGGGTTTGCCGCCAGAACACAGGTAAGTGCCGT
GTGTGGTTCCCGCGGGCCTGGCCTCTTTACGGGTTATGGCCCTTGCGTGCCTTGAATTACTTCCACCTGG
CTGCAGTACGTGATTCTTGATCCCGAGCTTCGGGTTGGAAGTGGGTGGGAGAGTTCGAGGCCTTGCGCTT
AAGGAGCCCCTTCGCCTCGTGCTTGAGTTGAGGCCTGGCCTGGGCGCTGGGGCCGCCGCGTGCGAATCTG
GTGGCACCTTCGCGCCTGTCTCGCTGCTTTCGATAAGTCTCTAGCCATTTAAAATTTTTGATGACCTGCT
GCGACGCTTTTTTTCTGGCAAGATAGTCTTGTAAATGCGGGCCAAGATCTGCACACTGGTATTTCGGTTT
TTGGGGCCGCGGGCGGCGACGGGGCCCGTGCGTCCCAGCGCACATGTTCGGCGAGGCGGGGCCTGCGAGC
GCGGCCACCGAGAATCGGACGGGGGTAGTCTCAAGCTGGCCGGCCTGCTCTGGTGCCTGGCCTCGCGCCG
CCGTGTATCGCCCCGCCCTGGGCGGCAAGGCTGGCCCGGTCGGCACCAGTTGCGTGAGCGGAAAGATGGC
CGCTTCCCGGCCCTGCTGCAGGGAGCTCAAAATGGAGGACGCGGCGCTCGGGAGAGCGGGCGGGTGAGTC
ACCCACACAAAGGAAAAGGGCCTTTCCGTCCTCAGCCGTCGCTTCATGTGACTCCACGGAGTACCGGGCG
CCGTCCAGGCACCTCGATTAGTTCTCGAGCTTTTGGAGTACGTCGTCTTTAGGTTGGGGGGAGGGGTTTT
ATGCGATGGAGTTTCCCCACACTGAGTGGGTGGAGACTGAAGTTAGGCCAGCTTGGCACTTGATGTAATT
CTCCTTGGAATTTGCCCTTTTTGAGTTTGGATCTTGGTTCATTCTCAAGCCTCAGACAGTGGTTCAAAGT
TTTTTTCTTCCATTTCAGGTGTCGTGAGGAATTAGCTTGGTACTAATACGACTCACTATAGGGAGACCCA
AGCTGGCTAGGTAAGCTTGGTACCGAGCTCGGATCCTCTAGAGTCGACTCCGGAATAACTTCGTATAGGA
TACTTTATACGAAGTTATGCAGAATGGTAGCTGGATTGTAGCTGCTATTAGCAATATGAAACCTCTTAAT
AACTTCGTATAGCATACATTATACGAAGTTATGGCGCGCCTTAAGCCATAGAAGCAAGATTAGAATAATT
TTCAAGCATAACTTCACGATAAAGAGAACGTTGAGAAAGATCAAGTTTTTTCCATTCATCACGAGTAAAA
AGAACAGCAACATCTTCAAAAGTAACAGAAACAGAAACTTGAGAAGCACCTTCACGTTGTTCAGGAGCGT
CGACAATCGATAGCTGGCTGCCCCGCAGGTGAATCTTTGTGTGCCGGGTCAGATTGCCGGAGGTGGCAAA
CTTTCTGCCACAGATATCACAGGCAAAAGGTTTTTCACCAGTATGTGTCCGGATGTGTCTGGCCAGGTTG
TCGCTTCTGCTAAAGTTTCTCATACAAATTCTGCACTGGAAAGGTTTCTGGCTGCCAGTGTGGATCTTGG
TGTGGCTGTTCAGGTTGCTGCTGATGGCGAACTTCCGGCCGCAAATGTCGCAGGCGAAGGGCTTTTCTCC
GGTGTGGGTTCTGATGTGCCTGCTCAGGTTGGACCGGTCGCTGAAGTTCCGCATGCAGATCCGGCACTGG
AATCTAGAGCCAGCCCCTGCACCCGCTCCAGCGCCAGCTCCCCTAGAGTACAGCTCGTCCATGCCGAGAG
TGATCCCGGCGGCGGTCACGAACTCCAGCAGGACCATGTGATCGCGCTTCTCGTTGGGGTCTTTGCTCAG
GGCGGACTGGGTGCTCAGGTAGTGGTTGTCGGGCAGCAGCACGGGGCCGTCGCCGATGGGGGTGTTCTGC
TGGTAGTGGTCGGCGAGCTGCACGCTGCCGTCCTCGATGTTGTGGCGGATCTTGAAGTTCACCTTGATGC
CGTTCTTCTGCTTGTCGGCCATGATATAGACGTTGTGGCTGTTGTAGTTGTACTCCAGCTTGTGCCCCAG
GATGTTGCCGTCCTCCTTGAAGTCGATGCCCTTCAGCTCGATGCGGTTCACCAGGGTGTCGCCCTCGAAC
TTCACCTCGGCGCGGGTCTTGTAGTTGCCGTCGTCCTTGAAGAAGATGGTGCGCTCCTGGACGTAGCCTT
CGGGCATGGCGGACTTGAAGAAGTCGTGCTGCTTCATGTGGTCGGGGTAGCGGCTGAAGCACTGCACGCC
GTAGGTCAGGGTGGTCACGAGGGTGGGCCAGGGCACGGGCAGCTTGCCGGTGGTGCAGATGAACTTCAGG
GTCAGCTTGCCGTAGGTGGCATCGCCCTCGCCCTCGCCGGACACGCTGAACTTGTGGCCGTTTACGTCGC
CGTCCAGCTCGACCAGGATGGGCACCACCCCGGTGAACAGCTCCTCGCCCTTGCTCACCCCAGATCTACT
GGAGCCGCTACCCTTATCGTCGTCATCCTTGTAATCGGTTCCGGTGCGGTAGTTGATGGAGATCGGCGGC
CAGGCGGAGCGGTAGGCGCTGAAGATCGTGACGGCGTACACCGTGATGGTATAGTCGACACCAGGTTTCA
GGCCGCTGATGGTAGCAGTGGACTTGCTGCCAGGCACGGTGAATTCCTGGACAGGGCTATTGCCACCAGT
TTCACCGTAGGTGATGCGGTAGTAGCGAACGTGGCGCAAGTGGAGCACCCAGCTGATCTGGATGCTGGTT
GGTGATGCTTCCTTGACTTCGAGCATGGTGGCGCTAGCATAACTTCGTATAAAGTATCCTATACGAAGTT
ATTTGCCTTAACCCAGAAATTATCACTGTTATTCTTTAGAATGGTGCAAAGAATAACTTCGTATAATGTA
TGCTATACGAAGTTATGAATTCGATATCAAGCTTATCGATAATCAACCTCTGGATTACAAAATTTGTGAA
AGATTGACTGGTATTCTTAACTATGTTGCTCCTTTTACGCTATGTGGATACGCTGCTTTAATGCCTTTGT
ATCATGCTATTGCTTCCCGTATGGCTTTCATTTTCTCCTCCTTGTATAAATCCTGGTTGCTGTCTCTTTA
TGAGGAGTTGTGGCCCGTTGTCAGGCAACGTGGCGTGGTGTGCACTGTGTTTGCTGACGCAACCCCCACT
GGTTGGGGCATTGCCACCACCTGTCAGCTCCTTTCCGGGACTTTCGCTTTCCCCCTCCCTATTGCCACGG
CGGAACTCATCGCCGCCTGCCTTGCCCGCTGCTGGACAGGGGCTCGGCTGTTGGGCACTGACAATTCCGT
GGTGTTGTCGGGGAAATCATCGTCCTTTCCTTGGCTGCTCGCCTATGTTGCCACCTGGATTCTGCGCGGG
ACGTCCTTCTGCTACGTCCCTTCGGCCCTCAATCCAGCGGACCTTCCTTCCCGCGGCCTGCTGCCGGCTC
TGCGGCCTCTTCCGCGTCTTCGCCTTCGCCCTCAGACGAGTCGGATCTCCCTTTGGGCCGCCTCCCCGCA
TCGATACCGAGCGCTGCTCGAGAGATCTACGGGTGGCATCCCTGTGACCCCTCCCCAGTGCCTCTCCTGG
CCCTGGAAGTTGCCACTCCAGTGCCCACCAGCCTTGTCCTAATAAAATTAAGTTGCATCATTTTGTCTGA
CTAGGTGTCCTTCTATAATATTATGGGGTGGAGGGGGGTGGTATGGAGCAAGGGGCAAGTTGGGAAGACA
ACCTGTAGGGCCTGCGGGGTCTATTGGGAACCAAGCTGGAGTGCAGTGGCACAATCTTGGCTCACTGCAA
TCTCCGCCTCCTGGGTTCAAGCGATTCTCCTGCCTCAGCCTCCCGAGTTGTTGGGATTCCAGGCATGCAT
GACCAGGCTCAGCTAATTTTTGTTTTTTTGGTAGAGACGGGGTTTCACCATATTGGCCAGGCTGGTCTCC
AACTCCTAATCTCAGGTGATCTACCCACCTTGGCCTCCCAAATTGCTGGGATTACAGGCGTGAACCACTG
CTCCCTTCCCTGTCCTTCTGATTTTGTAGGTAACCACGTGCGGACCGAGCGGCCGCAGGAACCCCTAGTG
ATGGAGTTGGCCACTCCCTCTCTGCGCGCTCGCTCGCTCACTGAGGCCGGGCGACCAAAGGTCGCCCGAC
GCCCGGGCTTTGCCCGGGCGGCCTCAGTGAGCGAGCGAGCGCGCAGCTGCCTGCAGGGGCGCCTGATGCG
GTATTTTCTCCTTACGCATCTGTGCGGTATTTCACACCGCATA
[142 nt withheld, positions 4664-4805]
C
[141 nt withheld, positions 4807-4947]
CCTTTGACGTTGGAGTCCACGTTCTTT
[37 nt withheld, positions 4975-5011]
ACCCTATCTCGGGCTATTCTTTTGATTTATAAGGGATTTTGCCGATTTCGGCCTATTGGTTAAAAAATGA
GCTGATTTAACAAAAATTTAACGCGAATTTTAACAAAATATTAACGTTTACAATTTTATGGTGCACTCTC
AGTACAATCTGCTCTGATGCCGCATAGTTAAGCCAGCCCCGACACCCGCCAACACCCGCTGACGCGCCCT
GACGGGCTTGTCTGCTCCCGGCATCCGCTTACAGACAAGCTGTGACCGTCTCCGGGAGCTGCATGTGTCA
GAGGTTTTCACCGTCATCACCGAAACGCGCGAGACGAAAGGGCCTCGTGATACGCCTATTTTTATAGGTT
AATGTCATGATAATAATGGTTTCTTAGACGTCAGGTGGCACTTTTCGGGGAAATGTGCGCGGAACCCCTA
TTTGTTTATTTTTCTAAATACATTCAAATATGTATCCGCTCATGAGACAATAACCCTGATAAATGCTTCA
ATAATATTGAAAAAGGAAGAGTATGAGTATTCAACATTTCCGTGTCGCCCTTATTCCCTTTTTTGCGGCA
TTTTGCCTTCCTGTTTTTGCTCACCCAGAAACGCTGGTGAAAGTAAAAGATGCTGAAGATCAGTTGGGTG
CACGAGTGGGTTACATCGAACTGGATCTCAACAGCGGTAAGATCCTTGAGAGTTTTCGCCCCGAAGAACG
TTTTCCAATGATGAGCACTTTTAAAGTTCTGCTATGTGGCGCGGTATTATCCCGTATTGACGCCGGGCAA
GAGCAACTCGGTCGCCGCATACACTATTCTCAGAATGACTTGGTTGAGTACTCACCAGTCACAGAAAAGC
ATCTTACGGATGGCATGACAGTAAGAGAATTATGCAGTGCTGCCATAACCATGAGTGATAACACTGCGGC
CAACTTACTTCTGACAACGATCGGAGGACCGAAGGAGCTAACCGCTTTTTTGCACAACATGGGGGATCAT
GTAACTCGCCTTGATCGTTGGGAACCGGAGCTGAATGAAGCCATACCAAACGACGAGCGTGACACCACGA
TGCCTGTAGCAATGGCAACAACGTTGCGCAAACTATTAACTGGCGAACTACTTACTCTAGCTTCCCGGCA
ACAATTAATAGACTGGATGGAGGCGGATAAAGTTGCAGGACCACTTCTGCGCTCGGCCCTTCCGGCTGGC
TGGTTTATTGCTGATAAATCTGGAGCCGGTGAGCGTGGGTCTCGCGGTATCATTGCAGCACTGGGGCCAG
ATGGTAAGCCCTCCCGTATCGTAGTTATCTACACGACGGGGAGTCAGGCAACTATGGATGAACGAAATAG
ACAGATCGCTGAGATAGGTGCCTCACTGATTAAGCATTGGTAACTGTCAGACCAAGTTTACTCATATATA
CTTTAGATTGATTTAAAACTTCATTTTTAATTTAAAAGGATCTAGGTGAAGATCCTTTTTGATAATCTCA
TGACCAAAATCCCTTAACGTGAGTTTTCGTTCCACTGAGCGTCAGACCCCGTAGAAAAGATCAAAGGATC
TTCTTGAGATCCTTTTTTTCTGCGCGTAATCTGCTGCTTGCAAACAAAAAAACCACCGCTACCAGCGGTG
GTTTGTTTGCCGGATCAAGAGCTACCAACTCTTTTTCCGAAGGTAACTGGCTTCAGCAGAGCGCAGATAC
CAAATACTGTCCTTCTAGTGTAGCCGTAGTTAGGCCACCACTTCAAGAACTCTGTAGCACCGCCTACATA
CCTCGCTCTGCTAATCCTGTTACCAGTGGCTGCTGCCAGTGGCGATAAGTCGTGTCTTACCGGGTTGGAC
TCAAGACGATAGTTACCGGATAAGGCGCAGCGGTCGGGCTGAACGGGGGGTTCGTGCACACAGCCCAGCT
TGGAGCGAACGACCTACACCGAACTGAGATACCTACAGCGTGAGCTATGAGAAAGCGCCACGCTTCCCGA
AGGGAGAAAGGCGGACAGGTATCCGGTAAGCGGCAGGGTCGGAACAGGAGAGCGCACGAGGGAGCTTCCA
GGGGGAAACGCCTGGTATCTTTATAGTCCTGTCGGGTTTCGCCACCTCTGACTTGAGCGTCGATTTTTGT
GATGCTCGTCAGGGGGGCGGAGCCTATGGAAAAACGCCAGCAACGCGGCCTTTTTACGGTTCCTGGCCTT
TTGCTGGCCTTTTGCTCACATGT
Features (pLannotate 1.2.2; 26 found; start..end, strand, type, name):
      1..141     -  repeat_region  AAV2 ITR: inverted terminal repeat of adeno-associated virus serotype 2 inverted
    179..1357    +  promoter       EF-1α promoter: strong constitutive promoter for human elongation factor EF-1α
   1374..1392    +  promoter       T7 promoter: promoter for bacteriophage T7 RNA polymerase
   1431..1448    +  misc_feature   MCS (fragment): pUC18/19 multiple cloning site
   1455..1488    +  protein_bind   lox2272: Cre-mediated recombination occurs in the 8-bp core sequence (GGATACTT). lox2272 sites are compatible with each other, but incompatible with loxP or loxN sites (Lee and Saito, 1988). Cre recombinase
   1489..1538    -  intron         β-globin intron (fragment): internally truncated intron from human β-globin
   1539..1572    +  protein_bind   loxP: Cre-mediated recombination occurs in the 8-bp core sequence (GCATACAT). Cre recombinase
   1587..1703    -  CDS            ZNF720 (fragment): ZN720_HUMAN - Experimental evidence at protein level: Swiss-Prot protein existence level 1. From Homo sapiens (Human).
   1761..2102    -  CDS            CCR5TC: zinc-finger domain from the CCR5-224 (+) zinc-finger nuclease that recognizes the left half-site target sequence in the human CCR5 gene (Perez et al., 2008; Gross et al., 2013)
   2148..2858    -  CDS            EGFP: EGFP is a basic (constitutively fluorescent) green fluorescent protein published in 1996, derived from Aequorea victoria. It is reported to be a rapidly-maturing weak dimer with moderate acid sensitivity.
   2882..2906    -  CDS            3xFLAG (fragment): three tandem FLAG® epitope tags
   2904..3179    -  CDS            FINC_PLEWA (fragment): Experimental evidence at transcript level: Swiss-Prot protein existence level 2. Fibronectins bind cell surfaces and various compounds including collagen, fibrin, heparin, DNA, and actin. Fibronectins are involved in cell adhesion, cell motility, opsonization, wound healing, and maintenance of cell shape. May be involved in osteoblast compaction (By similarity). From Pleurodeles waltl (Iberian ribbed newt).
   3189..3222    -  protein_bind   lox2272: Cre-mediated recombination occurs in the 8-bp core sequence (GGATACTT). lox2272 sites are compatible with each other, but incompatible with loxP or loxN sites (Lee and Saito, 1988). Cre recombinase
   3223..3272    -  intron         β-globin intron (fragment): internally truncated intron from human β-globin
   3273..3306    -  protein_bind   loxP: Cre-mediated recombination occurs in the 8-bp core sequence (GCATACAT). Cre recombinase
   3307..3331    +  misc_feature   MCS (fragment): pBluescript multiple cloning site
   3331..3919    +  misc_feature   WPRE: woodchuck hepatitis virus posttranscriptional regulatory element
   3951..4427    +  polyA_signal   hGH poly(A) signal: human growth hormone polyadenylation signal
   4467..4607    +  repeat_region  AAV2 ITR: inverted terminal repeat of adeno-associated virus serotype 2 inverted
   4612..4663    -  misc_feature   bom (fragment): basis of mobility region from pBR322
   4682..5062    +  rep_origin     M13 ori (sequence partly withheld): M13 bacteriophage origin of replication; arrow indicates direction of (+) strand synthesis
   5138..5187    -  misc_feature   bom (fragment): basis of mobility region from pBR322
   5289..5324    -  CDS            rop (fragment): Rop protein, which maintains plasmids at low copy number; rop
   5419..5523    +  promoter       AmpR promoter: bla
   5524..6384    +  CDS            AmpR: β-lactamase; bla; confers resistance to ampicillin, carbenicillin, and related antibiotics
   6555..7143    +  rep_origin     ori: high-copy-number ColE1/pMB1/pBR322/pUC origin of replication
